>Addgene plasmid #108029 | BMR1_02g00615-bio-His | addgene full sequence | sequence record 213083 | Addgene NGS Result
CATGTTGACATTGATTATTGACTAGTTATTAATAGTAATCAATTACGGGGTCATTAGTTCATAGCCCATA
TATGGAGTTCCGCGTTACATAACTTACGGTAAATGGCCCGCCTGGCTGACCGCCCAACGACCCCCGCCCA
TTGACGTCAATAATGACGTATGTTCCCATAGTAACGCCAATAGGGACTTTCCATTGACGTCAATGGGTGG
AGTATTTACGGTAAACTGCCCACTTGGCAGTACATCAAGTGTATCATATGCCAAGTCCGCCCCCTATTGA
CGTCAATGACGGTAAATGGCCCGCCTGGCATTATGCCCAGTACATGACCTTACGGGACTTTCCTACTTGG
CAGTACATCTACGTATTAGTCATCGCTATTACCATGGTGATGCGGTTTTGGCAGTACACCAATGGGCGTG
GATAGCGGTTTGACTCACGGGGATTTCCAAGTCTCCACCCCATTGACGTCAATGGGAGTTTGTTTTGGCA
CCAAAATCAACGGGACTTTCCAAAATGTCGTAATAACCCCGCCCCGTTGACGCAAATGGGCGGTAGGCGT
GTACGGTGGGAGGTCTATATAAGCAGAGCTCGTTTAGTGAACCGTCAGATCCTCACTCTCTTCCGCATCG
CTGTCTGCGAGGGCCAGCTGTTGGGCTCGCGGTTGAGGACAAACTCTTCGCGGTCTTTCCAGTACTCTTG
GATCGGAAACCCGTCGGCCTCCGAACGGTACTCCGCCACCGAGGGACCTGAGCGAGTCCGCATCGACCGG
ATCGGAAAACCTCTCGAGAAAGGCGTCTAACCAGTCACAGTCGCAAGGTAGGCTGAGCACCGTGGCGGGC
GGCAGCGGGTGGCGGTCGGGGTTGTTTCTGGCGGAGGTGCTGCTGATGATGTAATTAAAGTAGGCGGTCT
TGAGACGGCGGATGGTCGAGGTGAGGTGTGGCAGGCTTGAGATCCAGCTGTTGGGGTGAGTACTCCCTCT
CAAAAGCGGGCATTACTTCTGCGCTAAGATTGTCAGTTTCCAAAAACGAGGAGGATTTGATATTCACCTG
GCCCGATCTGGCCATACACTTGAGTGACAATGACATCCACTTTGCCTTTCTCTCCACAGGTGTCCACTCC
CAGGTCCAAGTTTGCCACCATGGAGTTTCAGACCCAGGTACTCATGTCCCTGCTGCTCTGCATGTCTGGT
GCGGCCGCCAGACGGGTGGAAAGAGGCTACCCCAGCGACGTGACCAAGGCCCACGACTACAACCTGAAGC
GGGCCATCAGAAGCGAGCTGGAAACCGCCAGCGACCAGATCGTGGAAATCATTGCCCAGCACGTGGAAAA
GATCCTGCAGGAACAGAGCCCCGACGAGACAAGCTTCATCCAGGACGGCTGGAAGTCCACCGCCAAGAAG
ATCACCAAGAACGCCGTGGTGCACATTGCCAAGAACACCATCCCCGTGATCGCCGCCATCGTGGCCGACA
GCGTGAAGCCCCCCAACACCGACGTGATCGTGTACAACAGCCTGTTCAAGCCCGTGTGCAAGGACATCTT
CGACCACGTGTCCGCCAAGCTGGACATCAAGCCTGACGACAGCATCTGGGAGTACAGCGGCGACGACGGC
TACGAGGACGAGGATGAGAACGAGAATGAAGAGGACGACGAGTTCATCGGCGCGCCGTCGACCTCCATCA
CGGCCTATAAGAGTGAGGGGGAGTCAGCGGAGTTCTCCTTCCCACTCAACCTTGGAGAGGAAAGCCTGCA
GGGAGAGTTGAGATGGAAGGCAGAGAAGGCTCCTTCTTCCCAGTCCTGGATCACCTTCTCCCTAAAGAAC
CAAAAGGTGTCTGTGCAGAAGTCTACTAGCAACCCCAAGTTCCAGCTGTCCGAAACGCTCCCACTCACCC
TTCAGATACCCCAGGTCTCCCTTCAGTTTGCTGGTTCTGGCAACCTGACCCTGACTCTGGACAGAGGGAT
ACTGTATCAGGAAGTGAACCTGGTGGTGATGAAAGTGACTCAGCCCGACAGCAACACTTTGACCTGTGAG
GTGATGGGACCCACCTCACCCAAGATGAGACTGATCTTGAAGCAGGAGAATCAGGAGGCCAGGGTCTCCA
GGCAGGAGAAAGTGATTCAAGTGCAGGCCCCTGAAGCAGGGGTGTGGCAATGTCTACTGAGTGAAGGTGA
AGAGGTCAAGATGGACTCCAAGATCCAGGTTTTATCCAAAGGGTTGAATTCCGGCAGCCTGCACCACATC
CTGGACGCCCAGAAGATGCTGTGGAACCACAGGGACAGGAACCTGCCTCCTCTGGCCCCTCTGGGCCCCC
ACCACCATCACCACCATTGAGTCTAGACACGTGATTAATTAAGGATCCCCCGACCTCGACCTCTGGCTAA
TAAAGGAAATTTATTTTCATTGCAATAGTGTGTTGGAATTTTTTGTGTCTCTCACTCGGAAGGACATATG
GGAGGGCAAATCATTTGGTCGAGATCCCTCGGAGATCTCTAGCTAGAGGATCGATCCCCGCCCCGGACGA
ACTAAACCTGACTACGACATCTCTGCCCCTTCTTCGCGGGGCAGTGCATGTAATCCCTTCAGTTGGTTGG
TACAACTTGCCAACTGGGCCCTGTTCCACATGTGACACGGGGGGGGACCAAACACAAAGGGGTTCTCTGA
CTGTAGTTGACATCCTTATAAATGGATGTGCACATTTGCCAACACTGAGTGGCTTTCATCCTGGAGCAGA
CTTTGCAGTCTGTGGACTGCAACACAACATTGCCTTTATGTGTAACTCTTGGCTGAAGCTCTTACACCAA
TGCTGGGGGACATGTACCTCCCAGGGGCCCAGGAAGACTACGGGAGGCTACACCAACGTCAATCAGAGGG
GCCTGTGTAGCTACCGATAAGCGGACCCTCAAGAGGGCATTAGCAATAGTGTTTATAAGGCCCCCTTGTT
AACCCTAAACGGGTAGCATATGCTTCCCGGGTAGTAGTATATACTATCCAGACTAACCCTAATTCAATAG
CATATGTTACCCAACGGGAAGCATATGCTATCGAATTAGGGTTAGTAAAAGGGTCCTAAGGAACAGCGAT
ATCTCCCACCCCATGAGCTGTCACGGTTTTATTTACATGGGGTCAGGATTCCACGAGGGTAGTGAACCAT
TTTAGTCACAAGGGCAGTGGCTGAAGATCAAGGAGCGGGCAGTGAACTCTCCTGAATCTTCGCCTGCTTC
TTCATTCTCCTTCGTTTAGCTAATAGAATAACTGCTGAGTTGTGAACAGTAAGGTGTATGTGAGGTGCTC
GAAAACAAGGTTTCAGGTGACGCCCCCAGAATAAAATTTGGACGGGGGGTTCAGTGGTGGCATTGTGCTA
TGACACCAATATAACCCTCACAAACCCCTTGGGCAATAAATACTAGTGTAGGAATGAAACATTCTGAATA
TCTTTAACAATAGAAATCCATGGGGTGGGGACAAGCCGTAAAGACTGGATGTCCATCTCACACGAATTTA
TGGCTATGGGCAACACATAATCCTAGTGCAATATGATACTGGGGTTATTAAGATGTGTCCCAGGCAGGGA
CCAAGACAGGTGAACCATGTTGTTACACTCTATTTGTAACAAGGGGAAAGAGAGTGGACGCCGACAGCAG
CGGACTCCACTGGTTGTCTCTAACACCCCCGAAAATTAAACGGGGCTCCACGCCAATGGGGCCCATAAAC
AAAGACAAGTGGCCACTCTTTTTTTTGAAATTGTGGAGTGGGGGCACGCGTCAGCCCCCACACGCCGCCC
TGCGGTTTTGGACTGTAAAATAAGGGTGTAATAACTTGGCTGATTGTAACCCCGCTAACCACTGCGGTCA
AACCACTTGCCCACAAAACCACTAATGGCACCCCGGGGAATACCTGCATAAGTAGGTGGGCGGGCCAAGA
TAGGGGCGCGATTGCTGCGATCTGGAGGACAAATTACACACACTTGCGCCTGAGCGCCAAGCACAGGGTT
GTTGGTCCTCATATTCACGAGGTCGCTGAGAGCACGGTGGGCTAATGTTGCCATGGGTAGCATATACTAC
CCAAATATCTGGATAGCATATGCTATCCTAATCTATATCTGGGTAGCATAGGCTATCCTAATCTATATCT
GGGTAGCATATGCTATCCTAATCTATATCTGGGTAGTATATGCTATCCTAATTTATATCTGGGTAGCATA
GGCTATCCTAATCTATATCTGGGTAGCATATGCTATCCTAATCTATATCTGGGTAGTATATGCTATCCTA
ATCTGTATCCGGGTAGCATATGCTATCCTAATAGAGATTAGGGTAGTATATGCTATCCTAATTTATATCT
GGGTAGCATATACTACCCAAATATCTGGATAGCATATGCTATCCTAATCTATATCTGGGTAGCATATGCT
ATCCTAATCTATATCTGGGTAGCATAGGCTATCCTAATCTATATCTGGGTAGCATATGCTATCCTAATCT
ATATCTGGGTAGTATATGCTATCCTAATTTATATCTGGGTAGCATAGGCTATCCTAATCTATATCTGGGT
AGCATATGCTATCCTAATCTATATCTGGGTAGTATATGCTATCCTAATCTGTATCCGGGTAGCATATGCT
ATCCTCATGATAAGCTGTCAAACATGAGAATTTTCTTGAAGACGAAAGGGCCTCGTGATACGCCTATTTT
TATAGGTTAATGTCATGATAATAATGGTTTCTTAGACGTCAGGTGGCACTTTTCGGGGAAATGTGCGCGG
AACCCCTATTTGTTTATTTTTCTAAATACATTCAAATATGTATCCGCTCATGAGACAATAACCCTGATAA
ATGCTTCAATAATATTGAAAAAGGAAGAGTATGAGTATTCAACATTTCCGTGTCGCCCTTATTCCCTTTT
TTGCGGCATTTTGCCTTCCTGTTTTTGCTCACCCAGAAACGCTGGTGAAAGTAAAAGATGCTGAAGATCA
GTTGGGTGCACGAGTGGGTTACATCGAACTGGATCTCAACAGCGGTAAGATCCTTGAGAGTTTTCGCCCC
GAAGAACGTTTTCCAATGATGAGCACTTTTAAAGTTCTGCTATGTGGCGCGGTATTATCCCGTGTTGACG
CCGGGCAAGAGCAACTCGGTCGCCGCATACACTATTCTCAGAATGACTTGGTTGAGTACTCACCAGTCAC
AGAAAAGCATCTTACGGATGGCATGACAGTAAGAGAATTATGCAGTGCTGCCATAACCATGAGTGATAAC
ACTGCGGCCAACTTACTTCTGACAACGATCGGAGGACCGAAGGAGCTAACCGCTTTTTTGCACAACATGG
GGGATCATGTAACTCGCCTTGATCGTTGGGAACCGGAGCTGAATGAAGCCATACCAAACGACGAGCGTGA
CACCACGATGCCTGCAGCAATGGCAACAACGTTGCGCAAACTATTAACTGGCGAACTACTTACTCTAGCT
TCCCGGCAACAATTAATAGACTGGATGGAGGCGGATAAAGTTGCAGGACCACTTCTGCGCTCGGCCCTTC
CGGCTGGCTGGTTTATTGCTGATAAATCTGGAGCCGGTGAGCGTGGGTCTCGCGGTATCATTGCAGCACT
GGGGCCAGATGGTAAGCCCTCCCGTATCGTAGTTATCTACACGACGGGGAGTCAGGCAACTATGGATGAA
CGAAATAGACAGATCGCTGAGATAGGTGCCTCACTGATTAAGCATTGGTAACTGTCAGACCAAGTTTACT
CATATATACTTTAGATTGATTTAAAACTTCATTTTTAATTTAAAAGGATCTAGGTGAAGATCCTTTTTGA
TAATCTCATGACCAAAATCCCTTAACGTGAGTTTTCGTTCCACTGAGCGTCAGACCCCGTAGAAAAGATC
AAAGGATCTTCTTGAGATCCTTTTTTTCTGCGCGTAATCTGCTGCTTGCAAACAAAAAAACCACCGCTAC
CAGCGGTGGTTTGTTTGCCGGATCAAGAGCTACCAACTCTTTTTCCGAAGGTAACTGGCTTCAGCAGAGC
GCAGATACCAAATACTGTTCTTCTAGTGTAGCCGTAGTTAGGCCACCACTTCAAGAACTCTGTAGCACCG
CCTACATACCTCGCTCTGCTAATCCTGTTACCAGTGGCTGCTGCCAGTGGCGATAAGTCGTGTCTTACCG
GGTTGGACTCAAGACGATAGTTACCGGATAAGGCGCAGCGGTCGGGCTGAACGGGGGGTTCGTGCACACA
GCCCAGCTTGGAGCGAACGACCTACACCGAACTGAGATACCTACAGCGTGAGCTATGAGAAAGCGCCACG
CTTCCCGAAGGGAGAAAGGCGGACAGGTATCCGGTAAGCGGCAGGGTCGGAACAGGAGAGCGCACGAGGG
AGCTTCCAGGGGGAAACGCCTGGTATCTTTATAGTCCTGTCGGGTTTCGCCACCTCTGACTTGAGCGTCG
ATTTTTGTGATGCTCGTCAGGGGGGCGGAGCCTATGGAAAAACGCCAGCAACGCGGCCTTTTTACGGTTC
CTGGCCTTTTGCTGGCCTTTTGCTCACATGTTCTTTCCTGCGTTATCCCCTGATTCTGTGGATAACCGTA
TTACCGCCTTTGAGTGAGCTGATACCGCTCGCCGCAGCCGAACGACCGAGCGCAGCGAGTCAGTGAGCGA
GGAAGCGGAAGAGCGCCCAATACGCAAACCGCCTCTCCCCGCGCGTTGGCCGATTCATTAATGCAGCTGG
CACGACAGGTTTCCCGACTGGAAAGCGGGCAGTGAGCGCAACGCAATTAATGTGAGTTAGCTCACTCATT
AGGCACCCCAGGCTTTACACTTTATGCTTCCGGCTCGTATGTTGTGTGGAATTGTGAGCGGATAACAATT
TCACACAGGAAACAGCTATGACCATGATTACGCCAAGCTCTAGCTAGAGGTCGACCAATTCTCATGTTTG
ACAGCTTATCATCGCAGATCCGGGCAACGTTGTTGCCATTGCTGCAGGCGCAGAACTGGTAGGTATGGAA
GATCTATACATTGAATCAATATTGGCAATTAGCCATATTAGTCATTGGTTATATAGCATAAATCAATATT
GGCTATTGGCCATTGCATACGTTGTATCTATATCATAATATGTACATTTATATTGGCTCATGTCCAATAT
GACCGC
Features (pLannotate 1.2.2; 18 found; start..end, strand, type, name):
      7..386     +  enhancer       CMV enhancer: human cytomegalovirus immediate early enhancer
    388..587     +  promoter       CMV promoter: human cytomegalovirus (CMV) immediate early promoter
    655..693     +  misc_feature   Ad SA (fragment): adenovirus major late transcript splice acceptor (Friedrich and Soriano, 1991)
    726..935     -  CDS            PTP (fragment): TERM_ADE02 - Experimental evidence at protein level: Swiss-Prot protein existence level 1. Protein covalently bound to the viral DNA that acts as a primer for viral genomic replication by DNA strand displacement. Assembles on the viral origin of replication in an initiation complex with viral polymerase, DBP, host NFIA and host POU2F1/OCT1. During initiation, the polymerase covalently couples the first dCTP with Ser- 580 of pTP. The terminal protein stimulates the template activity over 20 fold compared to protein-free templates. Neo-synthesized viral genomes are linked to two preterminal prot
    966..1055    +  intron         chimeric intron (fragment): chimera between introns from adenovirus and immunoglobulin heavy chain genes
   1074..1120    +  CDS            IgH signal sequence (fragment): signal sequence from the mouse immunoglobulin heavy chain variable region
   1656..2219    +  CDS            Cd4 (fragment): CD4_RAT - Experimental evidence at protein level: Swiss-Prot protein existence level 1. Integral membrane glycoprotein that plays an essential role in the immune response and serves multiple functions in responses against both external and internal offenses. In T-cells, functions primarily as a coreceptor for MHC class II molecule:peptide complex. The antigens presented by class II peptides are derived from extracellular proteins while class I peptides are derived from cytosolic proteins. Interacts simultaneously with the T-cell receptor (TCR) and the MHC class II presented by antigen presenti
   2379..2434    +  polyA_signal   β-globin poly(A) signal: rabbit β-globin polyadenylation signal (Gil and Proudfoot, 1987)
   2948..4629    -  rep_origin     oriP (fragment): Epstein-Barr virus oriP replication origin (Yates et al., 2000)
   4756..4860    +  promoter       AmpR promoter: bla
   4861..5721    +  CDS            AmpR: β-lactamase; bla; confers resistance to ampicillin, carbenicillin, and related antibiotics
   5892..6480    +  rep_origin     ori: high-copy-number ColE1/pMB1/pBR322/pUC origin of replication
   6663..6755    +  CDS            lacI (fragment): lac repressor; lacI; The lac repressor binds to the lac operator to inhibit transcription in E. coli. This inhibition can be relieved by adding lactose or isopropyl-β-D-thiogalactopyranoside (IPTG).
   6768..6789    +  protein_bind   CAP binding site: CAP binding activates transcription in the presence of cAMP. E. coli catabolite activator protein
   6804..6834    +  promoter       lac promoter: promoter for the E. coli lac operon
   6842..6858    +  protein_bind   lac operator: The lac repressor binds to the lac operator to inhibit transcription in E. coli. This inhibition can be relieved by adding lactose or isopropyl-β-D-thiogalactopyranoside (IPTG). lac repressor encoded by lacI
   6928..6944    +  promoter       tet promoter (fragment): E. coli promoter for tetracycline efflux protein gene
   6954..6979    -  CDS            bla(M) (fragment): β-lactamase lacking the signal sequence; bla(M); allows cytosolic expression of β-lactamase
