[The description below was written by a language model from this plasmid's Addgene catalogue record and pLannotate feature annotations shown in this document.]
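Description:
BMR1_02g00615-bio-His is a mammalian expression plasmid built on the pTT3 backbone for transient production of a secreted, tagged ectodomain from the parasite Babesia microti. It is maintained in E. coli through a high-copy ColE1/pUC-type origin and selected with ampicillin via the β-lactamase gene. The backbone also carries an Epstein-Barr virus oriP fragment, which supports episomal retention in cell lines that supply EBNA1. Small lac regulatory and other bacterial fragments detected in the annotation appear to be backbone remnants with no stated role.

Expression is driven by the CMV immediate early enhancer and promoter. These are followed by adenovirus-derived leader and splice elements and a chimeric intron fragment that aid transcript processing, and the cassette ends with a rabbit β-globin polyadenylation signal. A mouse immunoglobulin heavy chain signal sequence fragment sits at the start of the open reading frame to direct the protein into the secretory pathway. The 477 bp synthetic BMR1_02g00615 insert lies between retained NotI and AscI sites. It was not annotated as a feature, but it fits the gap between the signal peptide and the tag. All potential N-linked glycosylation sequons were removed by replacing the serine or threonine with alanine, so the mammalian host does not add glycans.

Downstream, the backbone supplies rat Cd4 domains 3 and 4, a biotinylation acceptor peptide and a 6xHis tag. The last two are recorded in the catalogue but not picked up in the feature table. Cotransfection with BirA yields a protein monobiotinylated at a single site, suitable for oriented capture on streptavidin, while the His tag permits purification. The plasmid belongs to a library of recombinant B. microti surface and secreted proteins made for diagnostics discovery and reverse vaccinology.
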