Addgene plasmid #108029: BMR1_02g00615-bio-His
Purpose: Expresses enzymatically monobiotinylated full-length BMR1_02g00615 ectodomain with no N-linked glycans upon cotransfection with BirA in mammalian cells. Contains a C-terminal rat Cd4 d3+4 tag.
Depositing lab: Gavin Wright. Depositing organization: Wellcome Sanger Institute. Publication: A library of recombinant Babesia microti cell surface and secreted proteins for diagnostics discovery and reverse vaccinology. Elton CM, Rodriguez M, Ben Mamoun C, Lobo CA, Wright GJ. Int J Parasitol. 2019 Feb;49(2):115-125. doi: 10.1016/j.ijpara.2018.10.003. Epub 2018 Oct 24. PubMed 30367868.
Backbone
  Vector backbone: pTT3
  Backbone manufacturer: Yves Durocher
  Backbone size w/o insert (bp): 6670
  Modifications to backbone: Addition of CD4, biotinylation sequence, 6xhis tags
  Vector type: Mammalian Expression
Growth in bacteria
  Bacterial resistance: Ampicillin, 100 μg/mL
  Growth temperature: 37°C
  Growth strain: DH5alpha
  Copy number: High Copy
Gene/Insert
  Gene/Insert name: BMR1_02g00615
  Species: B. microti
  Insert size (bp): 477
  Mutation: all potential N-linked glycosylation sites (N-X-S/T, where X is not proline) were systematically removed by substituting alanine for serine/threonine at these sites.
  Promoter: CMV
  Tag / fusion protein: ratCD4d3+4,biotinylation sequence, 6xHis (C terminal on backbone)
  Cloning method: Restriction Enzyme; 5′ cloning site NotI (not destroyed); 3′ cloning site AscI (not destroyed)
  Sequencing primers: 5′ CMV-F; 3′ EBVori-F (5'-CCACTCAGTGTTGGCAAATG-3')
Resource information
  A portion of this plasmid was derived from a plasmid made by: Made by gene synthesis. pTT3 was obtained from Yves Durocher, National Research Council of Canada
Terms and licenses: Academic/Nonprofit Terms; Industry Terms: Not Available to Industry
How to cite: BMR1_02g00615-bio-His was a gift from Gavin Wright (Addgene plasmid # 108029 ; http://n2t.net/addgene:108029 ; RRID:Addgene_108029)
